Addgene plasmid #230384: AiP13790 - pAAV-AiE0475m-minBG-iCre(R297T)-BGHpA (Alias: CN3790)
Purpose: AiE0475m is an enhancer sequence, designed to drive AAV-mediated transgene expression in specific populations of brain cells
Depositing lab: Allen Institute for Brain Science & Jonathan Ting. Depositing organization: Allen Institute. Publication: A suite of enhancer AAVs and transgenic mouse lines for genetic access to cortical cell types. Ben-Simon Y, Hooper M, Narayan S, Daigle TL, Dwivedi D, Way SW, Oster A, Stafford DA, Mich JK, Taormina MJ, Martinez RA, Opitz-Araya X, Roth JR, Alexander JR, Allen S, Amster A, Arbuckle J, Ayala A, Baker PM, Bakken TE, Barcelli T, Barta S, Bendrick J, Bertagnolli D, Bielstein C, Bishwakarma P, Bowlus J, Boyer G, Brouner K, Casian B, Casper T, Chakka AB, Chakrabarty R, Chance RK, Chavan S, Clark M, Colbert K, Collman F, Daniel S, Departee M, DiValentin P, Donadio N, Dotson N, Egdorf T, Fliss T, Gabitto M, Garcia J, Gary A, Gasperini M, Gloe J, Goldy J, Gore BB, Graybuck L, Greisman N, Haeseleer F, Halterman C, Haradon Z, Hastings SD, Helback O, Ho W, Hockemeyer D, Huang C, Huff S, Hunker A, Johansen N, Jones D, Juneau Z, Kalmbach B, Kannan M, Khem S, Kussick E, Kutsal R, Larsen R, Lee C, Lee AY, Leibly M, Lenz GH, Li S, Liang E, Lusk N, Madigan Z, Malloy J, Malone J, McCue R, Melchor J, Mollenkopf T, Moosman S, Morin E, Newman D, Ng L, Ngo K, Omstead V, Otto S, Oyama A, Pena N, Pham T, Phillips E, Pom CA, Potekhina L, Ransford S, Ray PL, Rette D, Reynoldson C, Rimorin C, Rocha D, Ruiz A, Sanchez REA, Sawyer L, Sedeno-Cortes A, Sevigny JP, Shapovalova N, Shepard N, Shulga L, Sigler AR, Siverts L, Soliman S, Somasundaram S, Staats B, Stewart K, Szelenyi E, Tieu M, Trader C, Tran A, van Velthoven CTJ, Walker M, Wang Y, Weed N, Wirthlin M, Wood T, Wynalda B, Yao Z, Zhou T, Ariza J, Dee N, Reding M, Ronellenfitch K, Mufti S, Sunkin SM, Smith KA, Esposito L, Waters J, Thyagarajan B, Yao S, Lein ES, Zeng H, Levi BP, Ngai J, Ting JT, Tasic B. Cell. 2025 May 16:S0092-8674(25)00513-6. doi: 10.1016/j.cell.2025.05.002. PubMed 40403729.
Backbone
  Vector backbone: pAAV2
  Vector type: AAV
Growth in bacteria
  Bacterial resistance: Ampicillin, 100 μg/mL
  Growth temperature: 37°C
  Growth strain: NEB Stable
  Copy number: High Copy
Gene/Insert
  Gene/Insert name: iCre(R297T)
  Species: Synthetic
  Promoter: minBG
  Cloning method: Gibson Cloning
Terms and licenses: Academic/Nonprofit Terms; Industry Terms: Not Available to Industry
How to cite: AiP13790 - pAAV-AiE0475m-minBG-iCre(R297T)-BGHpA (Alias: CN3790) was a gift from Allen Institute for Brain Science & Jonathan Ting (Addgene plasmid # 230384 ; http://n2t.net/addgene:230384 ; RRID:Addgene_230384)
