[The description below was written by a language model from this plasmid's Addgene catalogue record and pLannotate feature annotations shown in this document.]
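Description:
AiP13790 - pAAV-AiE0475m-minBG-iCre(R297T)-BGHpA (alias CN3790) is an AAV transfer plasmid built on a pAAV2 backbone, intended for packaging a recombinant adeno-associated virus genome that delivers Cre recombinase to defined brain cell populations. It is propagated in bacteria as a high-copy plasmid through a ColE1/pUC-type origin and selected with ampicillin via the β-lactamase gene and its native promoter. An f1 phage origin and small remnants of pBR322 bom and rop sequences are also present in the backbone. The 4,918 nt sequence carries AAV2 inverted terminal repeats flanking the expression cassette. The right ITR is annotated in full, whereas the left one was detected only as two short fragments, which may reflect annotation or sequencing difficulty in this repeat rather than a stated design feature.

Between the ITRs, the enhancer AiE0475m is placed upstream of a minimal beta-globin promoter (minBG). These two elements are named in the catalogue entry but were not picked up by the automated annotation, and presumably occupy the unannotated region ahead of the coding sequence. A minimal promoter has little activity on its own, so expression depends on the cell-type-selective enhancer. The cassette drives iCre(R297T), a synthetic, codon-improved Cre recombinase carrying a point substitution, followed by the bovine growth hormone polyadenylation signal. The record does not state the purpose of the R297T change or which cell populations the enhancer targets. Cre catalyses recombination between loxP sites, so the virus would typically be used with loxP-based reporter or effector alleles or vectors, giving enhancer-restricted genetic access to particular cortical cell types.
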