Features (pLannotate 1.2.2; 12 found; start..end, strand, type, name):
     12..39      +  repeat_region  AAV2 ITR (fragment): inverted terminal repeat of adeno-associated virus serotype 2 inverted
     68..95      +  repeat_region  AAV2 ITR (fragment): inverted terminal repeat of adeno-associated virus serotype 2 inverted
    887..1912    +  CDS            cre: RECR_BPP1 - Experimental evidence at protein level: Swiss-Prot protein existence level 1. Catalyzes site-specific recombination between two 34-base- pair LOXP sites. Its role is to maintain the phage genome as a monomeric unit-copy plasmid in the lysogenic state. From Escherichia phage P1 (Bacteriophage P1).
   1952..2063    +  polyA_signal   bGH poly(A) signal: bovine growth hormone polyadenylation signal
   2181..2321    +  repeat_region  AAV2 ITR: inverted terminal repeat of adeno-associated virus serotype 2 inverted
   2326..2377    -  misc_feature   bom (fragment): basis of mobility region from pBR322
   2396..2851    +  rep_origin     f1 ori (sequence partly withheld): f1 bacteriophage origin of replication; arrow indicates direction of (+) strand synthesis
   2852..2901    -  misc_feature   bom (fragment): basis of mobility region from pBR322
   3003..3038    -  CDS            rop (fragment): Rop protein, which maintains plasmids at low copy number; rop
   3133..3237    +  promoter       AmpR promoter: bla
   3238..4098    +  CDS            AmpR: β-lactamase; bla; confers resistance to ampicillin, carbenicillin, and related antibiotics
   4269..4857    +  rep_origin     ori: high-copy-number ColE1/pMB1/pBR322/pUC origin of replication
>Addgene plasmid #230384 | AiP13790 - pAAV-AiE0475m-minBG-iCre(R297T)-BGHpA (Alias: CN3790) | addgene full sequence | sequence record 462402 | Addgene NGS Result
CCTGCAGGCAGCTGCGCGCTCGCTCGCTCACTGAGGCCGCCCGGGCGTCGGGCGACCTTTGGTCGCCCGG
CCTCAGTGAGCGAGCGAGCGCGCAGAGAGGGAGTGGCCAACTCCATCACTAGGGGTTCCTGCGGCCGCAC
GCGTTATCTTAGAGTGGGAAGATTTGAGAAGTGCCATGGTTAATATGACTGACTTTTTATTCTTATTTCT
TTTAATTTCATGGTTCTAAATCCGAATTTAATCATAGTACCCAGAAAAGCAGAGGTGTAGAGGTTCACAG
TGGGAGTTGTAATCTAGCCCTATTCATTTTGACCTCAAAACCCAAATTATTTATAACAAATTATTTCCTA
TTCTTTCCTTCACTATTCAGGAACATCTGTCCACCACTTACATGATCACTTATCTTGCTATTGTGTCATT
TTGATGAAAAAGAATTTTTTCTAAATATCTAAATACAAGGCCCCATATTAACAGTGCTTTTTAAATCCCC
ACAGATGTGGGAGATGACCCCTTTCCATCCCTGAAGATTGTAATTGGGCCAGTCTTTAGTACAGTTTGTT
CCAATAAAGAGATACAATTTTATTCATTAATTTGTGTATTCATTTAGCAAATCACTTTAGAGTCTTATTA
TATCAGGATTTTGGGGTCTATTTTAGTATATCTTTTTGTATTTCTTGGAACCTCTCCAATTATTCTAGAC
TCTTTCAAAGGTTGGTGATCAATATTAGACATTATTATGAAAAGAATCTTACTTGCTAAAAGGGTTAGAT
GTGAGCTCGGGCTGGGCATAAAAGTCAGGGCAGAGCCATCTATTGCTTACATTTGCTTCTGGGATCCAGA
TCTTTCGAAGCTAGCCACCATGGTGCCCAAGAAGAAGAGGAAAGTCTCCAACCTGCTGACTGTGCACCAA
AACCTGCCTGCCCTCCCTGTGGATGCCACCTCTGATGAAGTCAGGAAGAACCTGATGGACATGTTCAGGG
ACAGGCAGGCCTTCTCTGAACACACCTGGAAGATGCTCCTGTCTGTGTGCAGATCCTGGGCTGCCTGGTG
CAAGCTGAACAACAGGAAATGGTTCCCTGCTGAACCTGAGGATGTGAGGGACTACCTCCTGTACCTGCAA
GCCAGAGGCCTGGCTGTGAAGACCATCCAACAGCACCTGGGCCAGCTCAACATGCTGCACAGGAGATCTG
GCCTGCCTCGCCCTTCTGACTCCAATGCTGTGTCCCTGGTGATGAGGAGAATCAGAAAGGAGAATGTGGA
TGCTGGGGAGAGAGCCAAGCAGGCCCTGGCCTTTGAACGCACTGACTTTGACCAAGTCAGATCCCTGATG
GAGAACTCTGACAGATGCCAGGACATCAGGAACCTGGCCTTCCTGGGCATTGCCTACAACACCCTGCTGC
GCATTGCCGAAATTGCCAGAATCAGAGTGAAGGACATCTCCCGCACCGATGGTGGGAGAATGCTGATCCA
CATTGGCAGGACCAAGACCCTGGTGTCCACAGCTGGTGTGGAGAAGGCCCTGTCCCTGGGGGTTACCAAG
CTGGTGGAGAGATGGATCTCTGTGTCTGGTGTGGCTGATGACCCCAACAACTACCTGTTCTGCCGGGTCA
GAAAGAATGGTGTGGCTGCCCCTTCTGCCACCTCCCAACTGTCCACCCGGGCCCTGGAAGGGATCTTTGA
GGCCACCCACCGCCTGATCTATGGTGCCAAGGATGACTCTGGGCAGAGATACCTGGCCTGGTCTGGCCAC
TCTGCCAGAGTGGGTGCTGCCACCGACATGGCCAGGGCTGGTGTGTCCATCCCTGAAATCATGCAGGCTG
GTGGCTGGACCAATGTGAACATTGTGATGAACTACATCAGAAACCTGGACTCTGAGACTGGGGCCATGGT
GAGGCTGCTCGAAGATGGGGACTGAGGCGCGCCGAATTCAAGCTTCTCGAGAGATCTTCGACTGTGCCTT
CTAGTTGCCAGCCATCTGTTGTTTGCCCCTCCCCCGTGCCTTCCTTGACCCTGGAAGGTGCCACTCCCAC
TGTCCTTTCCTAATAAAATGAGGAAATTGCATCGCATTGTCTGAGTAGGTGTCATTCTATTCTGGGGGGT
GGGGTGGGGCAGGACAGCAAGGGGGAGGATTGGGAAGACAATAGCAGGCATGAGATCTCACGTGCGGACC
GAGCGGCCGCAGGAACCCCTAGTGATGGAGTTGGCCACTCCCTCTCTGCGCGCTCGCTCGCTCACTGAGG
CCGGGCGACCAAAGGTCGCCCGACGCCCGGGCTTTGCCCGGGCGGCCTCAGTGAGCGAGCGAGCGCGCAG
CTGCCTGCAGGGGCGCCTGATGCGGTATTTTCTCCTTACGCATCTGTGCGGTATTTCACACCGCATA
[95 nt withheld, positions 2378-2472]
T
[46 nt withheld, positions 2474-2519]
C
[141 nt withheld, positions 2521-2661]
CCTTTGACGTTGGAGTCCACGTTCTTT
[37 nt withheld, positions 2689-2725]
ACTCTATCTCGGGCTATTCTTTTGATTTATAAGGGATTTTGCCGATTTCGGTCTATTGGTTAAAAAATGA
GCTGATTTAACAAAAATTTAACGCGAATTTTAACAAAATATTAACGTTTACAATTTTATGGTGCACTCTC
AGTACAATCTGCTCTGATGCCGCATAGTTAAGCCAGCCCCGACACCCGCCAACACCCGCTGACGCGCCCT
GACGGGCTTGTCTGCTCCCGGCATCCGCTTACAGACAAGCTGTGACCGTCTCCGGGAGCTGCATGTGTCA
GAGGTTTTCACCGTCATCACCGAAACGCGCGAGACGAAAGGGCCTCGTGATACGCCTATTTTTATAGGTT
AATGTCATGATAATAATGGTTTCTTAGACGTCAGGTGGCACTTTTCGGGGAAATGTGCGCGGAACCCCTA
TTTGTTTATTTTTCTAAATACATTCAAATATGTATCCGCTCATGAGACAATAACCCTGATAAATGCTTCA
ATAATATTGAAAAAGGAAGAGTATGAGTATTCAACATTTCCGTGTCGCCCTTATTCCCTTTTTTGCGGCA
TTTTGCCTTCCTGTTTTTGCTCACCCAGAAACGCTGGTGAAAGTAAAAGATGCTGAAGATCAGTTGGGTG
CACGAGTGGGTTACATCGAACTGGATCTCAACAGCGGTAAGATCCTTGAGAGTTTTCGCCCCGAAGAACG
TTTTCCAATGATGAGCACTTTTAAAGTTCTGCTATGTGGCGCGGTATTATCCCGTATTGACGCCGGGCAA
GAGCAACTCGGTCGCCGCATACACTATTCTCAGAATGACTTGGTTGAGTACTCACCAGTCACAGAAAAGC
ATCTTACGGATGGCATGACAGTAAGAGAATTATGCAGTGCTGCCATAACCATGAGTGATAACACTGCGGC
CAACTTACTTCTGACAACGATCGGAGGACCGAAGGAGCTAACCGCTTTTTTGCACAACATGGGGGATCAT
GTAACTCGCCTTGATCGTTGGGAACCGGAGCTGAATGAAGCCATACCAAACGACGAGCGTGACACCACGA
TGCCTGTAGCAATGGCAACAACGTTGCGCAAACTATTAACTGGCGAACTACTTACTCTAGCTTCCCGGCA
ACAATTAATAGACTGGATGGAGGCGGATAAAGTTGCAGGACCACTTCTGCGCTCGGCCCTTCCGGCTGGC
TGGTTTATTGCTGATAAATCTGGAGCCGGTGAGCGTGGGTCTCGCGGTATCATTGCAGCACTGGGGCCAG
ATGGTAAGCCCTCCCGTATCGTAGTTATCTACACGACGGGGAGTCAGGCAACTATGGATGAACGAAATAG
ACAGATCGCTGAGATAGGTGCCTCACTGATTAAGCATTGGTAACTGTCAGACCAAGTTTACTCATATATA
CTTTAGATTGATTTAAAACTTCATTTTTAATTTAAAAGGATCTAGGTGAAGATCCTTTTTGATAATCTCA
TGACCAAAATCCCTTAACGTGAGTTTTCGTTCCACTGAGCGTCAGACCCCGTAGAAAAGATCAAAGGATC
TTCTTGAGATCCTTTTTTTCTGCGCGTAATCTGCTGCTTGCAAACAAAAAAACCACCGCTACCAGCGGTG
GTTTGTTTGCCGGATCAAGAGCTACCAACTCTTTTTCCGAAGGTAACTGGCTTCAGCAGAGCGCAGATAC
CAAATACTGTTCTTCTAGTGTAGCCGTAGTTAGGCCACCACTTCAAGAACTCTGTAGCACCGCCTACATA
CCTCGCTCTGCTAATCCTGTTACCAGTGGCTGCTGCCAGTGGCGATAAGTCGTGTCTTACCGGGTTGGAC
TCAAGACGATAGTTACCGGATAAGGCGCAGCGGTCGGGCTGAACGGGGGGTTCGTGCACACAGCCCAGCT
TGGAGCGAACGACCTACACCGAACTGAGATACCTACAGCGTGAGCTATGAGAAAGCGCCACGCTTCCCGA
AGGGAGAAAGGCGGACAGGTATCCGGTAAGCGGCAGGGTCGGAACAGGAGAGCGCACGAGGGAGCTTCCA
GGGGGAAACGCCTGGTATCTTTATAGTCCTGTCGGGTTTCGCCACCTCTGACTTGAGCGTCGATTTTTGT
GATGCTCGTCAGGGGGGCGGAGCCTATGGAAAAACGCCAGCAACGCGGCCTTTTTACGGTTCCTGGCCTT
TTGCTGGCCTTTTGCTCACATGT
